Addgene plasmid #105085: pXN22-Dest
Purpose: (Empty Backbone) Yeast mating-based Split Ubiquitin Assay, prey vector for Gateway cloning
Depositing lab: Christopher Grefen. Depositing organization: Eberhard Karls Universitaet Tuebingen. Publication: Split-ubiquitin system for identifying protein-protein interactions in membrane and full-length proteins. Grefen C, Lalonde S, Obrdlik P. Curr Protoc Neurosci. 2007 Oct;Chapter 5:Unit 5.27. doi: 10.1002/0471142301.ns0527s41. PubMed 18428659.
Backbone
  Vector backbone: pXN22-Dest
  Vector type: Yeast Expression
  Selectable markers: TRP1
  Tag / fusion protein: NubG-3xHA (C terminal on backbone)
Growth in bacteria
  Bacterial resistance: Chloramphenicol and Ampicillin, 25 & 100 μg/mL
  Growth temperature: 37°C
  Growth strain: ccdB Survival
  Copy number: High Copy
Gene/Insert
  Gene/Insert name: None
  Tag / fusion protein: NubG-3xHA (C terminal on backbone)
Terms and licenses: Academic/Nonprofit Terms; Industry Terms: Not Available to Industry
How to cite: pXN22-Dest was a gift from Christopher Grefen (Addgene plasmid # 105085 ; http://n2t.net/addgene:105085 ; RRID:Addgene_105085)
