[The description below was written by a language model from this plasmid's Addgene catalogue record and pLannotate feature annotations shown in this document.]
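Description:
pXN22-Dest is an empty Gateway destination vector for yeast expression, designed as the prey plasmid in the mating-based split-ubiquitin assay for protein-protein interactions, a system suited to membrane and full-length proteins. It is an E. coli/yeast shuttle plasmid of about 8.5 kb. In bacteria it replicates from a high-copy ColE1/pUC-type origin and carries ampicillin resistance on the backbone. In Saccharomyces cerevisiae it is maintained episomally through the 2μ origin and selected by the TRP1 auxotrophic marker under its own promoter. An f1 origin and remnants of lac, rop and bom sequences are also present as backbone carry-over.

The expression unit is driven by the yeast ADH1 promoter and closed by the ADH1 terminator. Between them sits a standard Gateway cassette: attR1 and attR2 sites flanking a chloramphenicol resistance gene and the ccdB toxin gene. The toxin makes a ccdB-tolerant bacterial strain necessary for propagating the empty vector, and it provides counter-selection against unrecombined plasmid after an LR reaction with an entry clone. Immediately downstream of attR2 lie a fragment of yeast ubiquitin and a triple HA epitope, corresponding to the NubG-3xHA tag that the record lists as C-terminal. A gene recombined into the cassette is therefore expressed as a fusion carrying NubG and 3xHA at its C-terminus, provided it is in frame and lacks a stop codon.

NubG is the N-terminal ubiquitin half with reduced spontaneous affinity for the C-terminal half (Cub). Ubiquitin is thus reconstituted, and the reporter read out, only when the prey interacts with a Cub-tagged bait supplied from a separate plasmid in the mating partner. The HA tag allows immunodetection of the prey fusion.
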