Features (pLannotate 1.2.2; 25 found; start..end, strand, type, name):
    368..492     +  protein_bind   attR1: mutant version of attR; recombination site for the Gateway® LR reaction LR Clonase™
    666..768     +  promoter       cat promoter: promoter of the E. coli cat gene encoding chloramphenicol acetyltransferase
    769..1428    +  CDS            CmR: chloramphenicol acetyltransferase; cat; confers resistance to chloramphenicol
   1607..1765    +  CDS            ccdA (fragment): CCDA_ECO57 - Also known as H, letA. Experimental evidence at protein level: Swiss-Prot protein existence level 1. Antitoxin component of a type II toxin-antitoxin (TA) system which inhibits the post-segregational killing (PSK) of plasmid-free cells, also referred to as a plasmid addiction system. Binds to and blocks the activity of CcdB; will also remove bound CcdB protein from the CcdB-GyrA complex by forming a CcdA-CcdB complex, a process termed rejuvenation. Functions as a transcriptional corepressor for the ccdAB operon, repression also requires CcdB (By similarity). From Escherichia coli
   1770..2072    +  CDS            ccdB: CCDB_ECOLI - Also known as G, letB, letD. Experimental evidence at protein level: Swiss-Prot protein existence level 1. Toxic component of a type II toxin-antitoxin (TA) system, functioning in plasmid maintainence. Responsible for the post- segregational killing (PSK) of plasmid-free cells, also referred to as a plasmid addiction system. Half-life of over 2 hours. Cell killing by CcdB is accompanied by filamentation, defects in chromosome and plasmid segregation, defects in cell division, formation of anucleate cells, decreased DNA synthesis and plasmid loss. Interferes with the activity of DN
   2116..2240    -  protein_bind   attR2: mutant version of attR; recombination site for the Gateway® LR reaction LR Clonase™
   2272..2382    +  CDS            ubiquitin (fragment): Saccharomyces cerevisiae ubiquitin
   2386..2475    +  CDS            3xHA: three tandem HA epitope tags
   2508..2695    +  terminator     ADH1 terminator: S. cerevisiae ADH1; transcription terminator for the S. cerevisiae alcohol dehydrogenase 1 (ADH1) gene
   2746..2762    -  protein_bind   lac operator: The lac repressor binds to the lac operator to inhibit transcription in E. coli. This inhibition can be relieved by adding lactose or isopropyl-β-D-thiogalactopyranoside (IPTG). lac repressor encoded by lacI
   2770..2800    -  promoter       lac promoter: promoter for the E. coli lac operon
   2815..2836    -  protein_bind   CAP binding site: CAP binding activates transcription in the presence of cAMP. E. coli catabolite activator protein
   2849..2941    -  CDS            lacI (fragment): lac repressor; lacI; The lac repressor binds to the lac operator to inhibit transcription in E. coli. This inhibition can be relieved by adding lactose or isopropyl-β-D-thiogalactopyranoside (IPTG).
   3124..3712    -  rep_origin     ori: high-copy-number ColE1/pMB1/pBR322/pUC origin of replication
   3883..4743    -  CDS            AmpR: β-lactamase; bla; confers resistance to ampicillin, carbenicillin, and related antibiotics
   4744..4848    -  promoter       AmpR promoter: bla
   4875..6217    -  rep_origin     2μ ori: yeast 2μ plasmid origin of replication
   6285..6320    +  CDS            rop (fragment): Rop protein, which maintains plasmids at low copy number; rop
   6422..6471    +  misc_feature   bom (fragment): basis of mobility region from pBR322
   6610..6757    +  promoter       TRP1 promoter: S. cerevisiae TRP1
   6758..7432    +  CDS            TRP1: phosphoribosylanthranilate isomerase, required for tryptophan biosynthesis; S. cerevisiae TRP1; yeast auxotrophic marker
   7483..7534    +  misc_feature   bom (fragment): basis of mobility region from pBR322
   7562..7990    -  rep_origin     f1 ori (sequence partly withheld): f1 bacteriophage origin of replication; arrow indicates direction of (+) strand synthesis
   7994..8148    -  CDS            lacZα (fragment): LacZα fragment of β-galactosidase; lacZ fragment
   8170..358     +  promoter       ADH1 promoter (across the origin): S. cerevisiae ADH1; promoter for alcohol dehydrogenase 1
>Addgene plasmid #105085 | pXN22-Dest | addgene full sequence | sequence record 203616 | Addgene NGS Result
TGTTGTCTCACCATATCCGCAATGACAAAAAAATGATGGAAGACACTAAAGGAAAAAATTAACGACAAAG
ACAGCACCAACAGATGTCGTTGTTCCAGAGCTGATGAGGGGTATCTCGAAGCACACGAAACTTTTTCCTT
CCTTCATTCACGCACACTACTCTCTAATGAGCAACGGTATACGGCCTTCCTTCCAGTTACTTGAATTTGA
AATAAAAAAAAGTTTGCTGTCTTGCTATCAAGTATAAATAGACCTGCAATTATTAATCTTTTGTTTCCTC
GTCATTGTTCTCGTTCCCTTTCTTCCTTGTTTCTTTTTCTGCACAATATTTCAAGCTATACCAAGCATAC
AATCAACTCAGCTGTGAACAAGTTTGTACAAAAAAGCTGAACGAGAAACGTAAAATGATATAAATATCAA
TATATTAAATTAGATTTTGCATAAAAAACAGACTACATAATACTGTAAAACACAACATATCCAGTCACTA
TGGCGGCCGCGGGTGATGCTGCCAACTTAGCGGCCGCTAAGTTGGCAGCATCACCCGACGCACTTTGCGC
CGAATAAATACCTGTGACGGAAGATCACTTCGCAGAATAAATAAATCCTGGTGTCCCTGTTGATACCGGG
AAGCCCTGGGCCAACTTTTGGCGAAAATGAGACGTTGATCGGCACGCAAGAGGTTCCAACTTTCACCATA
ATGAAATAAGATCACTACCGGGCGTATTTTTTGAGTTATCGAGATTTTCAGGAGCTAAGGAAGCTAAAAT
GGAGAAAAAAATCACTGGATATACCACCGTTGATATATCCCAATGGCATCGTAAAGAACATTTTGAGGCA
TTTCAGTCAGTTGCTCAATGTACCTATAACCAGACCGTTCAGCTGGATATTACGGCCTTTTTAAAGACCG
TAAAGAAAAATAAGCACAAGTTTTATCCGGCCTTTATTCACATTCTTGCCCGCCTGATGAATGCTCATCC
GGAATTCCGTATGGCAATGAAAGACGGTGAGCTGGTGATATGGGATAGTGTTCACCCTTGTTACACCGTT
TTCCATGAGCAAACTGAAACGTTTTCATCGCTCTGGAGTGAATACCACGACGATTTCCGGCAGTTTCTAC
ACATATATTCGCAAGATGTGGCGTGTTACGGTGAAAACCTGGCCTATTTCCCTAAAGGGTTTATTGAGAA
TATGTTTTTCGTCTCAGCCAATCCCTGGGTGAGTTTCACCAGTTTTGATTTAAACGTGGCCAATATGGAC
AACTTCTTCGCCCCCGTTTTCACCATGGGCAAATATTATACGCAAGGCGACAAGGTGCTGATGCCGCTGG
CGATTCAGGTTCATCATGCCGTTTGTGATGGCTTCCATGTCGGCAGAATGCTTAATGAATTACAACAGTA
CTGCGATGAGTGGCAGGGCGGGGCGTAAACGCGTGGATCCGGCTTACTAAAAGCCAGATAACAGTATGCG
TATTTGCGCGCTGATTTTTGCGGTATAAGAATATATACTGATATGTATACCCGAAGTATGTCAAAAAGAG
GTATGCTATGAAGCAGCGTATTACAGTGACAGTTGACAGCGACAGCTATCAGTTGCTCAAGGCATATATG
ATGTCAATATCTCCGGTCTGGTAAGCACAACCATGCAGAATGAAGCCCGTCGTCTGCGTGCCGAACGCTG
GAAAGCGGAAAATCAGGAAGGGATGGCTGAGGTCGCCCGGTTTATTGAAATGAACGGCTCTTTTGCTGAC
GAGAACAGGGGCTGGTGAAATGCAGTTTAAGGTTTACACCTATAAAAGAGAGAGCCGTTATCGTCTGTTT
GTGGATGTACAGAGTGATATTATTGACACGCCCGGGCGACGGATGGTGATCCCCCTGGCCAGTGCACGTC
TGCTGTCAGATAAAGTCTCCCGTGAACTTTACCCGGTGGTGCATATCGGGGATGAAAGCTGGCGCATGAT
GACCACCGATATGGCCAGTGTGCCGGTCTCCGTTATCGGGGAAGAAGTGGCTGATCTCAGCCACCGCGAA
AATGACATCAAAAACGCCATTAACCTGATGTTCTGGGGAATATAAATGTCAGGCTCCCTTATACACAGCC
AGTCTGCAGGTCGACCATAGTGACTGGATATGTTGTGTTTTACAGTATTATGTAGTCTGTTTTTTATGCA
AAATCTAATTTAATATATTGATATTTATATCATTTTACGTTTCTCGTTCAGCTTTCTTGTACAAAGTGGT
TGGTGGTGGCGGATCCGGTGGAGGTGGATCAATGCAGATTTTCGTCAAGACTTTGACCGGTAAAACCGGA
ACATTGGAAGTTGAATCTTCCGATACCATCGACAACGTTAAGTCGAAAATTCAAGACAAGGAAGGAATCC
CTGGTTACCCATACGATGTTCCTGACTATGCGGGCTATCCCTATGACGTCCCGGACTATGCAGGATCCTA
TCCATATGACGTTCCAGATTACGCTGCTCAGTGCTGAGGCGCGCCACTTCTAAATAAGCGAATTTCTTAT
GATTTATGATTTTTATTATTAAATAAGTTATAAAAAAAATAAGTGTATACAAATTTTAAAGTGACTCTTA
GGTTTTAAAACGAAAATTCTTATTCTTGAGTAACTCTTTCCTGTAGGTCAGGTTGCTTTCTCAGGTATAG
TATGAGGTCGCTCTTATTGACCACACCTCTACCGGCAGCATGCAAGCTTGGCGTAATCATGGTCATAGCT
GTTTCCTGTGTGAAATTGTTATCCGCTCACAATTCCACACAACATACGAGCCGGAAGCATAAAGTGTAAA
GCCTGGGGTGCCTAATGAGTGAGCTAACTCACATTAATTGCGTTGCGCTCACTGCCCGCTTTCCAGTCGG
GAAACCTGTCGTGCCAGCTGCATTAATGAATCGGCCAACGCGCGGGGAGAGGCGGTTTGCGTATTGGGCG
CTCTTCCGCTTCCTCGCTCACTGACTCGCTGCGCTCGGTCGTTCGGCTGCGGCGAGCGGTATCAGCTCAC
TCAAAGGCGGTAATACGGTTATCCACAGAATCAGGGGATAACGCAGGAAAGAACATGTGAGCAAAAGGCC
AGCAAAAGGCCAGGAACCGTAAAAAGGCCGCGTTGCTGGCGTTTTTCCATAGGCTCCGCCCCCCTGACGA
GCATCACAAAAATCGACGCTCAAGTCAGAGGTGGCGAAACCCGACAGGACTATAAAGATACCAGGCGTTT
CCCCCTGGAAGCTCCCTCGTGCGCTCTCCTGTTCCGACCCTGCCGCTTACCGGATACCTGTCCGCCTTTC
TCCCTTCGGGAAGCGTGGCGCTTTCTCATAGCTCACGCTGTAGGTATCTCAGTTCGGTGTAGGTCGTTCG
CTCCAAGCTGGGCTGTGTGCACGAACCCCCCGTTCAGCCCGACCGCTGCGCCTTATCCGGTAACTATCGT
CTTGAGTCCAACCCGGTAAGACACGACTTATCGCCACTGGCAGCAGCCACTGGTAACAGGATTAGCAGAG
CGAGGTATGTAGGCGGTGCTACAGAGTTCTTGAAGTGGTGGCCTAACTACGGCTACACTAGAAGAACAGT
ATTTGGTATCTGCGCTCTGCTGAAGCCAGTTACCTTCGGAAAAAGAGTTGGTAGCTCTTGATCCGGCAAA
CAAACCACCGCTGGTAGCGGTGGTTTTTTTGTTTGCAAGCAGCAGATTACGCGCAGAAAAAAAGGATCTC
AAGAAGATCCTTTGATCTTTTCTACGGGGTCTGACGCTCAGTGGAACGAAAACTCACGTTAAGGGATTTT
GGTCATGAGATTATCAAAAAGGATCTTCACCTAGATCCTTTTAAATTAAAAATGAAGTTTTAAATCAATC
TAAAGTATATATGAGTAAACTTGGTCTGACAGTTACCAATGCTTAATCAGTGAGGCACCTATCTCAGCGA
TCTGTCTATTTCGTTCATCCATAGTTGCCTGACTCCCCGTCGTGTAGATAACTACGATACGGGAGGGCTT
ACCATCTGGCCCCAGTGCTGCAATGATACCGCGAGACCCACGCTCACCGGCTCCAGATTTATCAGCAATA
AACCAGCCAGCCGGAAGGGCCGAGCGCAGAAGTGGTCCTGCAACTTTATCCGCCTCCATCCAGTCTATTA
ATTGTTGCCGGGAAGCTAGAGTAAGTAGTTCGCCAGTTAATAGTTTGCGCAACGTTGTTGCCATTGCTAC
AGGCATCGTGGTGTCACGCTCGTCGTTTGGTATGGCTTCATTCAGCTCCGGTTCCCAACGATCAAGGCGA
GTTACATGATCCCCCATGTTGTGCAAAAAAGCGGTTAGCTCCTTCGGTCCTCCGATCGTTGTCAGAAGTA
AGTTGGCCGCAGTGTTATCACTCATGGTTATGGCAGCACTGCATAATTCTCTTACTGTCATGCCATCCGT
AAGATGCTTTTCTGTGACTGGTGAGTACTCAACCAAGTCATTCTGAGAATAGTGTATGCGGCGACCGAGT
TGCTCTTGCCCGGCGTCAATACGGGATAATACCGCGCCACATAGCAGAACTTTAAAAGTGCTCATCATTG
GAAAACGTTCTTCGGGGCGAAAACTCTCAAGGATCTTACCGCTGTTGAGATCCAGTTCGATGTAACCCAC
TCGTGCACCCAACTGATCTTCAGCATCTTTTACTTTCACCAGCGTTTCTGGGTGAGCAAAAACAGGAAGG
CAAAATGCCGCAAAAAAGGGAATAAGGGCGACACGGAAATGTTGAATACTCATACTCTTCCTTTTTCAAT
ATTATTGAAGCATTTATCAGGGTTATTGTCTCATGAGCGGATACATATTTGAATGTATTTAGAAAAATAA
ACAAATAGGGGTTCCGCGCACATTTCCCCGAAAAGTGCCACCTGAACGAAGCATCTGTGCTTCATTTTGT
AGAACAAAAATGCAACGCGAGAGCGCTAATTTTTCAAACAAAGAATCTGAGCTGCATTTTTACAGAACAG
AAATGCAACGCGAAAGCGCTATTTTACCAACGAAGAATCTGTGCTTCATTTTTGTAAAACAAAAATGCAA
CGCGAGAGCGCTAATTTTTCAAACAAAGAATCTGAGCTGCATTTTTACAGAACAGAAATGCAACGCGAGA
GCGCTATTTTACCAACAAAGAATCTATACTTCTTTTTTGTTCTACAAAAATGCATCCCGAGAGCGCTATT
TTTCTAACAAAGCATCTTAGATTACTTTTTTTCTCCTTTGTGCGCTCTATAATGCAGTCTCTTGATAACT
TTTTGCACTGTAGGTCCGTTAAGGTTAGAAGAAGGCTACTTTGGTGTCTATTTTCTCTTCCATAAAAAAA
GCCTGACTCCACTTCCCGCGTTTACTGATTACTAGCGAAGCTGCGGGTGCATTTTTTCAAGATAAAGGCA
TCCCCGATTATATTCTATACCGATGTGGATTGCGCATACTTTGTGAACAGAAAGTGATAGCGTTGATGAT
TCTTCATTGGTCAGAAAATTATGAACGGTTTCTTCTATTTTGTCTCTATATACTACGTATAGGAAATGTT
TACATTTTCGTATTGTTTTCGATTCACTCTATGAATAGTTCTTACTACAATTTTTTTGTCTAAAGAGTAA
TACTAGAGATAAACATAAAAAATGTAGAGGTCGAGTTTAGATGCAAGTTCAAGGAGCGAAAGGTGGATGG
GTAGGTTATATAGGGATATAGCACAGAGATATATAGCAAAGAGATACTTTTGAGCAATGTTTGTGGAAGC
GGTATTCGCAATATTTTAGTAGCTCGTTACAGTCCGGTGCGTTTTTGGTTTTTTGAAAGTGCGTCTTCAG
AGCGCTTTTGGTTTTCAAAAGCGCTCTGAAGTTCCTATACTTTCTAGAGAATAGGAACTTCGGAATAGGA
ACTTCAAAGCGTTTCCGAAAACGAGCGCTTCCGAAAATGCAACGCGAGCTGCGCACATACAGCTCACTGT
TCACGTCGCACCTATATCTGCGTGTTGCCTGTATATATATATACATGAGAAGAACGGCATAGTGCGTGTT
TATGCTTAAATGCGTACTTATATGCGTCTATTTATGTAGGATGAAAGGTAGTCTAGTACCTCCTGTGATA
TTATCCCATTCCATGCGGGGTATCGTATGCTTCCTTCAGCACTACCCTTTAGCTGTTCTATATGCTGCCA
CTCCTCAATTGGATTAGTCTCATCCTTCAATGCTATCATTTCCTTTGATATTGGATCATACTAAGAAACC
ATTATTATCATGACATTAACCTATAAAAATAGGCGTATCACGAGGCCCTTTCGTCTCGCGCGTTTCGGTG
ATGACGGTGAAAACCTCTGACACATGCAGCTCCCGGAGACGGTCACAGCTTGTCTGTAAGCGGATGCCGG
GAGCAGACAAGCCCGTCAGGGCGCGTCAGCGGGTGTTGGCGGGTGTCGGGGCTGGCTTAACTATGCGGCA
TCAGAGCAGATTGTACTGAGAGTGCACCATAGATCAACGACATTACTATATATATAATATAGGAAGCATT
TAATAGAACAGCATCGTAATATATGTGTACTTTGCAGTTATGACGCCAGATGGCAGTAGTGGAAGATATT
CTTTATTGAAAAATAGCTTGTCACCTTACGTACAATCTTGATCCGGAGCTTTTCTTTTTTTGCCGATTAA
GAATTAATTCGGTCGAAAAAAGAAAAGGAGAGGGCCAAGAGGGAGGGCATTGGTGACTATTGAGCACGTG
AGTATACGTGATTAAGCACACAAAGGCAGCTTGGAGTATGTCTGTTATTAATTTCACAGGTAGTTCTGGT
CCATTGGTGAAAGTTTGCGGCTTGCAGAGCACAGAGGCCGCAGAATGTGCTCTAGATTCCGATGCTGACT
TGCTGGGTATTATATGTGTGCCCAATAGAAAGAGAACAATTGACCCGGTTATTGCAAGGAAAATTTCAAG
TCTTGTAAAAGCATATAAAAATAGTTCAGGCACTCCGAAATACTTGGTTGGCGTGTTTCGTAATCAACCT
AAGGAGGATGTTTTGGCTCTGGTCAATGATTACGGCATTGATATCGTCCAACTGCATGGAGATGAGTCGT
GGCAAGAATACCAAGAGTTCCTCGGTTTGCCAGTTATTAAAAGACTCGTATTTCCAAAAGACTGCAACAT
ACTACTCAGTGCAGCTTCACAGAAACCTCATTCGTTTATTCCCTTGTTTGATTCAGAAGCAGGTGGGACA
GGTGAACTTTTGGATTGGAACTCGATTTCTGACTGGGTTGGAAGGCAAGAGAGCCCCGAAAGCTTACATT
TTATGTTAGCTGGTGGACTGACGCCAGAAAATGTTGGTGATGCGCTTAGATTAAATGGCGTTATTGGTGT
TGATGTAAGCGGAGGTGTGGAGACAAATGGTGTAAAAGACTCTAACAAAATAGCAAATTTCGTCAAAAAT
GCTAAGAAATAGGTTATTACTGAGTAGTATTTATTTAAGTATTGTTTGTGCACTTGCCGATCTATGCGGT
GTGAAATACCGCACAGATGCGTAAGGAGAAAATACCGCATCAGGAAATTGTAAGCGTTAATATTTTGTTA
AAATTCGCGTTAAATTTTTGTTAAATCAGCTCATTTTTTAACCAATAGGCCGAAATCGGCAAAATCCCTT
ATAAATCAAAAGAATAGACCGAGATAGGGT
[37 nt withheld, positions 7661-7697]
AAAGAACGTGGACTCCAACGTCAAAGG
[49 nt withheld, positions 7725-7773]
T
[91 nt withheld, positions 7775-7865]
G
[124 nt withheld, positions 7867-7990]
CCATTCGCCATTCAGGCTGCGCAACTGTTGGGAAGGGCGATCGGTGCGGGCCTCTTCGCTATTACGCCAG
CTGGCGAAAGGGGGATGTGCTGCAAGGCGATTAAGTTGGGTAACGCCAGGGTTTTCCCAGTCACGACGTT
GTAAAACGACGGCCAGTGCCAAGCTTTCGCGAGCTCGATATCCTTTTGTTGTTTCCGGGTGTACAATATG
GACTTCCTCTTTTCTGGCAACCAAACCCATACATCGGGATTCCTATAATACCTTCGTTGGTCTCCCTAAC
ATGTAGGTGGCGGAGGGGAGATATACAATAGAACAGATACCAGACAAGACATAATGGGCTAAACAAGACT
ACACCAATTACACTGCCTCATTGATGGTGGTACATAACGAACTAATACTGTAGCCCTAGACTTGATAGCC
ATCATCATATCGAAGTTTCACTACCCTTTTTCCATTTGCCATCTATTGAAGTAATAATAGGCGCATGCAA
CTTCTTTTCTTTTTTTTTTCTTTTCTCTCTCCCCCGT
